Addgene plasmid #236505: xenCGN-Myc-His
Purpose: For expression of Xenopus CGN in Insect Cells
Depositing lab: Sandra Citi. Depositing organization: University of Geneva. Publication: Evidence for a functional interaction between cingulin and ZO-1 in cultured cells. D'Atri F, Nadalutti F, Citi S. J Biol Chem. 2002 Aug 2;277(31):27757-64. doi: 10.1074/jbc.M203717200. Epub 2002 May 21. PubMed 12023291.
Backbone
  Vector backbone: pFASTBAC
  Vector type: Insect Expression
Growth in bacteria
  Bacterial resistance: Ampicillin, 100 μg/mL
  Growth temperature: 37°C
  Growth strain: DH5alpha
  Copy number: High Copy
Gene/Insert
  Gene/Insert name: CGN
  Species: X. laevis (frog)
  Insert size (bp): 3000
  Mutation: WT
  Entrez Gene: cgn (a.k.a. MGC98860)
  Tag / fusion protein: Myc-His (C terminal on insert)
  Cloning method: Restriction Enzyme; 5′ cloning site Sal1 (unknown if destroyed); 3′ cloning site Xba1 (unknown if destroyed)
Terms and licenses: Academic/Nonprofit Terms; Industry Terms: Not Available to Industry
Depositor comments: S156 (Plasmid collection number)
How to cite: xenCGN-Myc-His was a gift from Sandra Citi (Addgene plasmid # 236505 ; http://n2t.net/addgene:236505 ; RRID:Addgene_236505)
