[The description below was written by a language model from this plasmid's Addgene catalogue record and pLannotate feature annotations shown in this document.]
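Description:
xenCGN-Myc-His is a pFASTBAC-based baculovirus donor (transfer) plasmid for producing Xenopus laevis cingulin (CGN) in insect cells. In bacteria it is maintained as a high-copy plasmid through a ColE1/pUC-type origin and selected with ampicillin via the β-lactamase gene. An f1 phage origin is also present.

The expression cassette sits between the left and right ends of a mini-Tn7 element. Within these ends, the strong, very late polyhedrin promoter from Autographa californica nucleopolyhedrovirus drives the wild-type cingulin coding sequence, which is followed by an SV40 polyadenylation signal. A gentamicin acetyltransferase gene under a class 1 integron Pc promoter lies in the opposite orientation. In this type of system, the Tn7 ends allow site-specific transposition of the whole cassette, gentamicin marker included, into a baculovirus shuttle genome (bacmid) carried in a suitable E. coli strain. The recombinant bacmid is then used to generate virus that expresses the protein in infected insect cells.

The catalogue lists the insert as about 3 kb, cloned between SalI and XbaI sites with a C-terminal Myc-His tag for detection and metal-affinity purification. The feature table, however, annotates cingulin as two adjoining fragments that together span roughly 4.1 kb, longer than the stated insert size. The break between the fragments may reflect a local difference from the reference protein. The Myc and His tags were not called as separate features, so the annotation does not confirm their presence or position.

Cingulin is a tight-junction protein thought to link ZO proteins to the actomyosin cytoskeleton. This construct suits production of tagged recombinant cingulin for purification and protein-interaction studies, such as its association with ZO-1.
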