Features (pLannotate 1.2.2; 16 found; start..end, strand, type, name):
      1..589     +  rep_origin     ori: high-copy-number ColE1/pMB1/pBR322/pUC origin of replication
    775..826     -  misc_feature   bom (fragment): basis of mobility region from pBR322
    894..1118    -  mobile_element Tn7R: mini-Tn7 element (right end of the Tn7 transposon) Tn7
   1185..1718    -  CDS            GmR: gentamycin acetyltransferase; aacC1; confers resistance to gentamycin
   1888..1916    -  promoter       Pc promoter: intI1 (promoter lies within the coding sequence); class 1 integron promoter
   1894..2241    -  CDS            YPR2_ECOLX (fragment): Protein predicted: Swiss-Prot protein existence level 4. From Escherichia coli.
   2268..2359    +  promoter       polyhedrin promoter: polh from Autographa californica; promoter for the baculovirus polyhedrin gene
   2466..3590    +  CDS            cgn (fragment): CING_XENLA - Experimental evidence at protein level: Swiss-Prot protein existence level 1. Probably plays a role in the formation and regulation of the tight junction (TJ) paracellular permeability barrier, possibly by linking ZO proteins to the actomyosin cytoskeleton. From Xenopus laevis (African clawed frog).
   3590..6544    +  CDS            cgn (fragment): CING_XENLA - Experimental evidence at protein level: Swiss-Prot protein existence level 1. Probably plays a role in the formation and regulation of the tight junction (TJ) paracellular permeability barrier, possibly by linking ZO proteins to the actomyosin cytoskeleton. From Xenopus laevis (African clawed frog).
   6601..6684    +  CDS            large T antigen (fragment): large T antigen from SV40 (simian virus 40)
   6707..6841    +  polyA_signal   SV40 poly(A) signal: SV40 polyadenylation signal
   6870..7035    -  mobile_element Tn7L: mini-Tn7 element (left end of the Tn7 transposon) Tn7
   7198..7214    +  CDS            lacZα (fragment): LacZα fragment of β-galactosidase; lacZ fragment
   7219..7673    +  rep_origin     f1 ori (sequence partly withheld): f1 bacteriophage origin of replication; arrow indicates direction of (+) strand synthesis
   7699..7803    +  promoter       AmpR promoter: bla
   7804..8664    +  CDS            AmpR: β-lactamase; bla; confers resistance to ampicillin, carbenicillin, and related antibiotics
>Addgene plasmid #236505 | xenCGN-Myc-His | addgene full sequence | sequence record 469277 | Addgene NGS Result
TTGAGATCCTTTTTTTCTGCGCGTAATCTGCTGCTTGCAAACAAAAAAACCACCGCTACCAGCGGTGGTT
TGTTTGCCGGATCAAGAGCTACCAACTCTTTTTCCGAAGGTAACTGGCTTCAGCAGAGCGCAGATACCAA
ATACTGTTCTTCTAGTGTAGCCGTAGTTAGGCCACCACTTCAAGAACTCTGTAGCACCGCCTACATACCT
CGCTCTGCTAATCCTGTTACCAGTGGCTGCTGCCAGTGGCGATAAGTCGTGTCTTACCGGGTTGGACTCA
AGACGATAGTTACCGGATAAGGCGCAGCGGTCGGGCTGAACGGGGGGTTCGTGCACACAGCCCAGCTTGG
AGCGAACGACCTACACCGAACTGAGATACCTACAGCGTGAGCTATGAGAAAGCGCCACGCTTCCCGAAGG
GAGAAAGGCGGACAGGTATCCGGTAAGCGGCAGGGTCGGAACAGGAGAGCGCACGAGGGAGCTTCCAGGG
GGAAACGCCTGGTATCTTTATAGTCCTGTCGGGTTTCGCCACCTCTGACTTGAGCGTCGATTTTTGTGAT
GCTCGTCAGGGGGGCGGAGCCTATGGAAAAACGCCAGCAACGCGGCCTTTTTACGGTTCCTGGCCTTTTG
CTGGCCTTTTGCTCACATGTTCTTTCCTGCGTTATCCCCTGATTCTGTGGATAACCGTATTACCGCCTTT
GAGTGAGCTGATACCGCTCGCCGCAGCCGAACGACCGAGCGCAGCGAGTCAGTGAGCGAGGAAGCGGAAG
AGCGCCTGATGCGGTATTTTCTCCTTACGCATCTGTGCGGTATTTCACACCGCATAGACCAGCCGCGTAA
CCTGGCAAAATCGGTTACGGTTGAGTAATAAATGGATGCCCTGCGTAAGCGGGTGTGGGCGGACAATAAA
GTCTTAAACTGAACAAAATAGATCTAAACTATGACAATAAAGTCTTAAACTAGACAGAATAGTTGTAAAC
TGAAATCAGTCCAGTTATGCTGTGAAAAAGCATACTGGACTTTTGTTATGGCTAAAGCAAACTCTTCATT
TTCTGAAGTGCAAATTGCCCGTCGTATTAAAGAGGGGCGTGGCCAAGGGCATGGTAAAGACTATATTCGC
GGCGTTGTGACAATTTACCGAACAACTCCGCGGCCGGGAAGCCGATCTCGGCTTGAACGAATTGTTAGGT
GGCGGTACTTGGGTCGATATCAAAGTGCATCACTTCTTCCCGTATGCCCAACTTTGTATAGAGAGCCACT
GCGGGATCGTCACCGTAATCTGCTTGCACGTAGATCACATAAGCACCAAGCGCGTTGGCCTCATGCTTGA
GGAGATTGATGAGCGCGGTGGCAATGCCCTGCCTCCGGTGCTCGCCGGAGACTGCGAGATCATAGATATA
GATCTCACTACGCGGCTGCTCAAACTTGGGCAGAACGTAAGCCGCGAGAGCGCCAACAACCGCTTCTTGG
TCGAAGGCAGCAAGCGCGATGAATGTCTTACTACGGAGCAAGTTCCCGAGGTAATCGGAGTCCGGCTGAT
GTTGGGAGTAGGTGGCTACGTCTCCGAACTCACGACCGAAAAGATCAAGAGCAGCCCGCATGGATTTGAC
TTGGTCAGGGCCGAGCCTACATGTGCGAATGATGCCCATACTTGAGCCACCTAACTTTGTTTTAGGGCGA
CTGCCCTGCTGCGTAACATCGTTGCTGCTGCGTAACATCAAACATCGACCCACGGCGTAACGCGCTTGCT
GCTTGGATGCCCGAGGCATAGACTGTACAAAAAAACAGTCATAACAAGCCATGAAAACCGCCACTGCGCC
GTTACCACCGCTGCGTTCGGTCAAGGTTCTGGACCAGTTGCGTGAGCGCATACGCTACTTGCATTACAGT
TTACGAACCGAACAGGCTTATGTCAACTGGGTTCGTGCCTTCATCCGTTTCCACGGTGTGCGTCACCCGG
CAACCTTGGGCAGCAGCGAAGTCGAGGCATTTCTGTCCTGGCTGGCGAACGAGCGCAAGGTTTCGGTCTC
CACGCATCGTCAGGCATTGGCGGCCTTGCTGTTCTTCTACGGCAAGGTGCTGTGCACGGATCTGCCCTGG
CTTCAGGAGATCGGAAGACCTCGGCCGTCGCGGCGCTTGCCGGTGGTGCTGACCCCGGATGAAGTGGTTC
GCATCCTCGGTTTTCTGGAAGGCGAGCATCGTTTGTTCGCCCAGGACTCTAGCTATAGTTCTAGTGGTTG
GCTACGTATACTCCGGAATATTAATAGATCATGGAGATAATTAAAATGATAACCATCTCGCAAATAAATA
AGTATTTTACTGTTTTCGTAACAGTTTTGTAATAAAAAAACCTATAAATATTCCGGATTATTCATACCGT
CCCACCATCGGGCGCGGATCCCGGTCCGAAGCGCGCGGAATTCAAAGGCCTACGTCGACTAATGGAAAGG
GATATATATGGCGACATGGCTGACCAGCATATCCCTGTAGGTCAGGGTGTCCAGATCCGGTTTATTGGTG
ACCTGAAGGAAAATGGAAAACCCAGGGGCAAGCGATCCAAGCAAGATTCCTACGGGGTAGCCGTTCGGGT
GCAAGGGATAGACGGGCAGCCCTTTGTGGTGTTAAATAGTGGGGACAAAGCCAAGTCTTCTTTTGGAGTA
CAGATCAAATCACAGGAACCTTATTTAAATGCTTCCAATACAAGCCCACCCAACTACCAGAACTACTCAT
CAAAGCCCAGAGGGCCCAGCAGATCCATAAGCTCAGAATCCGAACTGCCAGAGAACCCATATGGAAGCAG
AGGCTACAGACCAAGCAGTTCCCATTACAGCAGTGCCTCCGATGAAGAGCAGAAACCACGTGGTAACATC
AGAGGAAGCGATGGATTGTCCTCTTTACCTCGACCCTTGCAGGCATCCCGTAGGGAAGAACTCAGACGCT
CCCAGTCGCACAGTTCCTTGCTTGAACCTGATGTCGAGGAGTCCTACGACTATGATCACCATTATAGCGA
GCGCTCATCCACCCTTGACACCACTTACTCCCAGTCCTCCAGAGACTCGGCATGGAGCCGCAGCAGCCAG
AAGAAGATAGACAATGGTGATTACCCATCACTTGGCTACAGGTCTGCAACCTCTCAGCAATCTACCTCCG
TCAGTAACAAGACAAAGAAAAATGGACTTTCCACCTCCTCACCCTCAAATCAGTCCAACGAGGACATTGA
CACCAAACCCCTGTCATCTGTGGATTCTTTGATCAACAAGTTTGACATTAAGGGCCAGGTACGAGGCAGG
ACGGCAAGACGGAGCCAGGCTCTGAAGGATGAACGGAAGCGCTCTCAAAGCTTGGATGGGCGCAAGAATT
ACCATGACACTGCTGACTCCAGAGAAATAATTGTTGAGAAGCAAAATGAGGTGCAGACAATGAGGGAACC
TGTCAATGCTAGTAACCGGTCCTTTAACAGACAGACCCTGGAAAGGGGGGATATCAGCAAGACCAGACTG
ACCAAAGAGTGGTTGGACCAAGACAGAGAAGAGCCGGTGATTCTGAAACAGCAAAGAACTGTCCAGAGTG
AATTCCAGCTGAAAAGTACCCAGATCTTCTGAGGGATCAGCAGCCGGATGGCAGTGACCCCACTCGAGAG
ATGATCTTTGGCATCCTTAGGGAAGGCTCACTAGAGAGTGAGAATACCCTGAGGAAAAAGACCAGTATCC
TGCTGGAGAAGTTGCCTTCTTTACAAGTCCAACCAGGAGAGGACACCATCTCCCTTGGATCCCAGAAGAA
AGAACTGGAGCGGAAAGTGGCAGAACTGCAGAGGCAACTGGATGATGAGATGAAGCAAAGGATGAAGTTG
GAAACCTCTCAGGGGCGCCCCAAGGCCGGCATGCAGAGGCTGGAGATTGAGCTAGAGGAGAGCAAGGAGG
AGTGCAGCCGGCTGAAGGAACTGTACGAAAAGAAGAAGAACGAGCTGAGCGCGATGTCTCAGGAGCTCAT
GGAAGTGAGAATGGGCAAAGAGCAGGTGGAGACCAAGCTCAGAACCATGGAGGATAAACTTATGGATTCC
AAGGAAGAGTTGTCCCACCTACGGGCAAAGGGTGGCACCTCCCCTGACAAACTGGCTTTATTGAAGGAGC
TGGAGGAGGTCCAAGACGAGCTGGACGAGGTCCTACAGATCCGCCAGAAGCAGGAAGAGCTGTTGCGCCA
AAAGGACCGGGAGCTGACTGCCCTGAAGGGGGCGCTGAAAGATGAGGTGGCCAATCATGACAAAGACTTG
GACCGGGTGAGGGAGCAGTACCAGAATGACATGCAGCAGCTGCGAAAGAACATGGACAATGTCTCTCAGG
ACCAACTCAGCCTGGAGTCAGAACGGCAGAAAATAAACCAGGTGGTGCGGAACCTGCAGCGCGAGCTGGA
AGAGAGCAGCGACGAGATCAGCCAATGGAAAGAGATGTTCCAGAAGAACAAGGAGGAGCTGCGCAGCACA
AAGCAGGAGCTCTTGCAGATGAAGCTGGAGAAAGAGGAGTCTGAGGATGAGCTGAAAGAGACCCGAGACC
GCTTCTCCTTACTGCAGTCAGAGCTGGCACAAGTCAAGAAGGGATCTGTAGATCCTGGAGAAGTTGCCAG
TGTTAGAAAGGAGCTGCAGCGGGTTCAAGATCAGCTGAAACAACTATCTGTGGACAAGCAGAAGGTGGAA
GAGAACCTGCAACAGCGAGAGAGGGAAATGTCTGCCCTGAAAGGGACACTTAAGGAGGAGGTATCAGGGC
GGGACCGTGAGACAGTCAGACTGCGGGAGCAGTTGCAGTCAGAGGTGATGCAGGTCAAGAAAGAGAATGA
AGGTCTTGCCAAGGAATCTCGGCGCATTCAGGATCAGCTGAAACAGGTGTTGCTGGAAAAGCAGAGACAT
GAGGAGACTGTACACCAGAGAGAGAGGGAGCTGTCAGTGCTGAAGGGGGCCCTGAAGGACGAGGTGTCTG
GCCGAGACCGTGAGACAGAGAAACTGAGGGAGCGGTTAGAGCAGGATGCGCTAATGACTAAGAGAAGCTA
CGAAGAGCTGGTCAAGATCAACAAAAGGCTGGAGAGTGAGAAGACAGACTTAGAACGTGTGAGGCAAGTG
ATCGAGAACAATTTGCAGGAGTCCCGCGAAGAGAATGACGATCTCAGGAGGAAGATCTTGGGGTTGGAGG
CACAGCTGAAGGAAACCAACACATTCTGCGATGACCTTCAGCGGGCAGAGTCTCGGCTGAAAGACAAGAT
CAATAAGCTGGAGGCTGAACGCAAGAGAATGGAGGACAGTCTGGGTGAAGTTGCGGATCAGGAGCAGGAA
TTGGCTTTTGTGAAACGTGACCTGGAGAGCAAACTGGATGAGGCTCAGCGTAGCCTGAAACGTCTCTCTC
TGGAATATGAGGAGCTGCAGGAGTGCTACCAGGAGGAGATGAAGCAGAAGGACCATCTTAAGAAAACCAA
AAATGAGTTGGAGGAGCAGAAGCGACTTCTGGACAAGTCCATGGATAAACTAACCAGAGAGTTGGATAAC
ATGTCCAATGAGTCGCGGGGATCCCTGCAGTTGCTGCAGACCCAGCTGGAAGAATACAGGGAGAAATCTC
GGAAAGAGATTGGAGAGGCCCAGAAACAGGCTAAGGAGAAAACAGCCGAGGCTGAGAGACACCAGTTCAA
CTCCAGCCGGATGCAGGAAGAGGTACAGAAGCTGAAATTGGCTCTACAAGAGCTCCAGGTGGAGAAGGAG
ACGGTGGAGCTGGACAAACAGATGATCAGCCAGCGGCTACAGAGCCTGGAGCAGGACATAGAGTCCAAGA
AACGAGTCCAGGATGACCGCTCACGACAAGTCAAAGTTCTGGAGGACAAGCTGAAGCGCATGGAGGCTGA
GCTGGACGAGGAGAAGAACACGGTGGAGCTTCTGACTGACAGAGTTAATAGGAGCAGAGACCAGATGGAG
CAGCAGCGAGCTGAACTGAACCAGGAGAGATCCCGGGGGCAGGATCTGGAGTGTGACAAGATTTCTCTGG
AGAGACAGAACAAAGAGCTGAAAAACCGCTTGGCCAGCATGGAGGGGCAGCAGAAACCCAGCGTCAATGT
GTCCCACCTGGAGGCAAAACTACAGGAGATTCAGGAGCGGCTGCAGTTGGAGGAGAGGGAAAAGGCCACC
CTACTGTCTACAAACCGCAAACTGGAGAGGAAATTAAAGGAACTGAATATCCAGTTAGAGGATGAGAGGC
TCCAAGTTAATGACCAGAAAGACCAGTTGAACCTGAGGGTTAAAGCCCTGAAGCGGCAGGTGGATGAGGC
AGAGGAAGAGATTGAGCGGCTGGAGGGTCTCCGGAAGAAAGCCGTGCGTGAGATGGAGGAGCAGCAGGAG
ATCAATGAGCAGCTCCAGACCCGGGTTAAAGTTATGGAGAAGGAATCCAAGCGCAAGCCCATCCGACCAG
CCCACGATGACGACCTGAGCTCAGACGGAGAGTTTGGGGGCCCCTACGACCCCAGTTCCATCACCTCACT
GCTCACGGAGAGTAACCTGCAGACCAGCTCATGCTCTAGAGCCTGCAGTCTCGAGGCATGCGGTACCAAG
CTTGTCGAGAAGTACTAGAGGATCATAATCAGCCATACCACATTTGTAGAGGTTTTACTTGCTTTAAAAA
ACCTCCCACACCTCCCCCTGAACCTGAAACATAAAATGAATGCAATTGTTGTTGTTAACTTGTTTATTGC
AGCTTATAATGGTTACAAATAAAGCAATAGCATCACAAATTTCACAAATAAAGCATTTTTTTCACTGCAT
TCTAGTTGTGGTTTGTCCAAACTCATCAATGTATCTTATCATGTCTGGATCTGATCACTGCTTGAGCCTA
GGAGATCCGAACCAGATAAGTGAAATCTAGTTCCAAACTATTTTGTCATTTTTAATTTTCGTATTAGCTT
ACGACGCTACACCCAGTTCCCATCTATTTTGTCACTCTTCCCTAAATAATCCTTAAAAACTCCATTTCCA
CCCCTCCCAGTTCCCAACTATTTTGTCCGCCCACAGCGGGGCATTTTTCTTCCTGTTATGTTTTTAATCA
AACATCCTGCCAACTCCATGTGACAAACCGTCATCTTCGGCTACTTTTTCTCTGTCACAGAATGAAAATT
TTTCTGTCATCTCTTCGTTATTAATGTTTGTAATTGACTGAATATCAACGCTTATTTGCAGCCTGAATGG
CGAATGGG
[124 nt withheld, positions 7219-7342]
C
[91 nt withheld, positions 7344-7434]
A
[49 nt withheld, positions 7436-7484]
CCTTTGACGTTGGAGTCCACGTTCTT
[37 nt withheld, positions 7511-7547]
ACCCTATCTCGGTCTATTCTTTTGATTTATAAGGGATTTTGCCGATTTCGGCCTATTGGTTAAAAAATGA
GCTGATTTAACAAAAATTTAACGCGAATTTTAACAAAATATTAACGCTTACAATTTAGGTGGCACTTTTC
GGGGAAATGTGCGCGGAACCCCTATTTGTTTATTTTTCTAAATACATTCAAATATGTATCCGCTCATGAG
ACAATAACCCTGATAAATGCTTCAATAATATTGAAAAAGGAAGAGTATGAGTATTCAACATTTCCGTGTC
GCCCTTATTCCCTTTTTTGCGGCATTTTGCCTTCCTGTTTTTGCTCACCCAGAAACGCTGGTGAAAGTAA
AAGATGCTGAAGATCAGTTGGGTGCACGAGTGGGTTACATCGAACTGGATCTCAACAGCGGTAAGATCCT
TGAGAGTTTTCGCCCCGAAGAACGTTTTCCAATGATGAGCACTTTTAAAGTTCTGCTATGTGGCGCGGTA
TTATCCCGTATTGACGCCGGGCAAGAGCAACTCGGTCGCCGCATACACTATTCTCAGAATGACTTGGTTG
AGTACTCACCAGTCACAGAAAAGCATCTTACGGATGGCATGACAGTAAGAGAATTATGCAGTGCTGCCAT
AACCATGAGTGATAACACTGCGGCCAACTTACTTCTGACAACGATCGGAGGACCGAAGGAGCTAACCGCT
TTTTTGCACAACATGGGGGATCATGTAACTCGCCTTGATCGTTGGGAACCGGAGCTGAATGAAGCCATAC
CAAACGACGAGCGTGACACCACGATGCCTGTAGCAATGGCAACAACGTTGCGCAAACTATTAACTGGCGA
ACTACTTACTCTAGCTTCCCGGCAACAATTAATAGACTGGATGGAGGCGGATAAAGTTGCAGGACCACTT
CTGCGCTCGGCCCTTCCGGCTGGCTGGTTTATTGCTGATAAATCTGGAGCCGGTGAGCGTGGGTCTCGCG
GTATCATTGCAGCACTGGGGCCAGATGGTAAGCCCTCCCGTATCGTAGTTATCTACACGACGGGGAGTCA
GGCAACTATGGATGAACGAAATAGACAGATCGCTGAGATAGGTGCCTCACTGATTAAGCATTGGTAACTG
TCAGACCAAGTTTACTCATATATACTTTAGATTGATTTAAAACTTCATTTTTAATTTAAAAGGATCTAGG
TGAAGATCCTTTTTGATAATCTCATGACCAAAATCCCTTAACGTGAGTTTTCGTTCCACTGAGCGTCAGA
CCCCGTAGAAAAGATCAAAGGATCTTC
